>Addgene plasmid #108013 | BMR1_01g00430-bio-His | addgene full sequence | sequence record 213188 | Addgene NGS Result
CATGTTGACATTGATTATTGACTAGTTATTAATAGTAATCAATTACGGGGTCATTAGTTCATAGCCCATA
TATGGAGTTCCGCGTTACATAACTTACGGTAAATGGCCCGCCTGGCTGACCGCCCAACGACCCCCGCCCA
TTGACGTCAATAATGACGTATGTTCCCATAGTAACGCCAATAGGGACTTTCCATTGACGTCAATGGGTGG
AGTATTTACGGTAAACTGCCCACTTGGCAGTACATCAAGTGTATCATATGCCAAGTCCGCCCCCTATTGA
CGTCAATGACGGTAAATGGCCCGCCTGGCATTATGCCCAGTACATGACCTTACGGGACTTTCCTACTTGG
CAGTACATCTACGTATTAGTCATCGCTATTACCATGGTGATGCGGTTTTGGCAGTACACCAATGGGCGTG
GATAGCGGTTTGACTCACGGGGATTTCCAAGTCTCCACCCCATTGACGTCAATGGGAGTTTGTTTTGGCA
CCAAAATCAACGGGACTTTCCAAAATGTCGTAATAACCCCGCCCCGTTGACGCAAATGGGCGGTAGGCGT
GTACGGTGGGAGGTCTATATAAGCAGAGCTCGTTTAGTGAACCGTCAGATCCTCACTCTCTTCCGCATCG
CTGTCTGCGAGGGCCAGCTGTTGGGCTCGCGGTTGAGGACAAACTCTTCGCGGTCTTTCCAGTACTCTTG
GATCGGAAACCCGTCGGCCTCCGAACGGTACTCCGCCACCGAGGGACCTGAGCGAGTCCGCATCGACCGG
ATCGGAAAACCTCTCGAGAAAGGCGTCTAACCAGTCACAGTCGCAAGGTAGGCTGAGCACCGTGGCGGGC
GGCAGCGGGTGGCGGTCGGGGTTGTTTCTGGCGGAGGTGCTGCTGATGATGTAATTAAAGTAGGCGGTCT
TGAGACGGCGGATGGTCGAGGTGAGGTGTGGCAGGCTTGAGATCCAGCTGTTGGGGTGAGTACTCCCTCT
CAAAAGCGGGCATTACTTCTGCGCTAAGATTGTCAGTTTCCAAAAACGAGGAGGATTTGATATTCACCTG
GCCCGATCTGGCCATACACTTGAGTGACAATGACATCCACTTTGCCTTTCTCTCCACAGGTGTCCACTCC
CAGGTCCAAGTTTGCCACCATGGAGTTTCAGACCCAGGTACTCATGTCCCTGCTGCTCTGCATGTCTGGT
GCGGCCGCCGCTGTGATCACCCCTCCCAACGTGGGCGACGCCGACCTGAAGGACCTGGCCACCCCCGACG
AGAGCGAGACAAACGAGGCCCTGCCCGACCAGACCGACCCCAACGCCAATACCGCCACCAGCACCAACGA
CGCCGACGAGCCTCAGACCGGCGGCATCCTGAGCATGCTGGAAATGGGCAGAGTGAACGACGGCGAGAAG
CAGAAGATCGAGATCACCCCCAAGGCCCGGGAAACCAGCTACGAAGTGAAAGTGACCAACATCATGAAGA
AGGACACCAGCACAATCACCCCCCAGGAAACCGACAGCCCCAACAAGCCCAGACCCAGCGGCAACCTGCG
GCGGATCATCAGCGAGACACTGGCCGAGCAGAGCCTGGACGCCGAGAACAAGCCCAACAAGGACGCCCCC
AAAGAGGAAACCCGGAACAAGCCCGAGAAAGAAGCCGTGATCGCCCCCGTGGACCCCACCGCCATGAACA
TCCTGGAACCCGAGCAGATCGACAACCCCGCCACCCAGCTGGGCGCCGATGGAAAGACCCCTCCCGCCCT
GTTCGAGGACGACCCCCCCATCGACGTGATCGTGGACCACAACCTGGAATTCGGCCTGATCAACGTGTTC
CCCCTGAGCAAGCTGTACAGCGCCTACCTGCACGGCGTGACCCGGCACAAGGATTTCTTCGACCTGCCCC
CCGACACAGCCGGCGACGAGGTGTCCAGCCACCCCTACAACGGCAAGATCCTGGAAGCCCTGAACGCCCT
GGTGGACCAGATCAAGTTCAACCACGACCGGATCAACAAGATGAACAACGAGCTGATCATCAGCCAGCGG
GACATCACCAGCGTGTCCAAGAGCATCAAGTTCACCCCCAGCAACCACAAGCTGCTCGAGGCCCTGACCA
CCCGGTCCAAGAAAACCTACGACCAGTGGAAGGACAGCTTCGAGTTCACCCAGAACAAGCTGATCACCAC
CCGCGAGAGCCTGGAAAACGTGAAGCAGTGCATCACCGGCGGCAGCATGCACAAGTGCCGGAAGCACTTC
GAGACAGTGTTCGACCTGCTGAACCTGTTCGACATCTTCAGCCGGGGCACCAACCTGTGCAACTACGCCA
GCATCTGCCAGATCAACCTGCGGAGAAAAGTGACAAAGTTCCTGCACTTCACCGAGATCCAGCTGAGATA
CGACGCCGCCAACAAGGATATCCAGAAAATGGCCGAGTTCGTGAACCAGCTGAAGAGAGAGAGCCACAGC
GCCCTGGCCGCCGTGGTCACCAGGACCAAGAAGTCCGCCTACGGCGTCGTGGGCCACGTGAACAACGCCA
TCAAGAACGCCGCCGTGAACGACATCAAGAATAGCGCCGCCATCGGCGCCGTGAAAGTCACCAATAGCGC
CCACAACAAGCCTACCGGCAACGTGTACACCGACACCAGCAACGCCCTGTTTGACAAGCTGGAAAAGATG
GACAAGGACAGCGTGAACCTGAGAAGCCTGTCTGGCGCGCCGTCGACCTCCATCACGGCCTATAAGAGTG
AGGGGGAGTCAGCGGAGTTCTCCTTCCCACTCAACCTTGGAGAGGAAAGCCTGCAGGGAGAGTTGAGATG
GAAGGCAGAGAAGGCTCCTTCTTCCCAGTCCTGGATCACCTTCTCCCTAAAGAACCAAAAGGTGTCTGTG
CAGAAGTCTACTAGCAACCCCAAGTTCCAGCTGTCCGAAACGCTCCCACTCACCCTTCAGATACCCCAGG
TCTCCCTTCAGTTTGCTGGTTCTGGCAACCTGACCCTGACTCTGGACAGAGGGATACTGTATCAGGAAGT
GAACCTGGTGGTGATGAAAGTGACTCAGCCCGACAGCAACACTTTGACCTGTGAGGTGATGGGACCCACC
TCACCCAAGATGAGACTGATCTTGAAGCAGGAGAATCAGGAGGCCAGGGTCTCCAGGCAGGAGAAAGTGA
TTCAAGTGCAGGCCCCTGAAGCAGGGGTGTGGCAATGTCTACTGAGTGAAGGTGAAGAGGTCAAGATGGA
CTCCAAGATCCAGGTTTTATCCAAAGGGTTGAATTCCGGCAGCCTGCACCACATCCTGGACGCCCAGAAG
ATGCTGTGGAACCACAGGGACAGGAACCTGCCTCCTCTGGCCCCTCTGGGCCCCCACCACCATCACCACC
ATTGAGTCTAGACACGTGATTAATTAAGGATCCCCCGACCTCGACCTCTGGCTAATAAAGGAAATTTATT
TTCATTGCAATAGTGTGTTGGAATTTTTTGTGTCTCTCACTCGGAAGGACATATGGGAGGGCAAATCATT
TGGTCGAGATCCCTCGGAGATCTCTAGCTAGAGGATCGATCCCCGCCCCGGACGAACTAAACCTGACTAC
GACATCTCTGCCCCTTCTTCGCGGGGCAGTGCATGTAATCCCTTCAGTTGGTTGGTACAACTTGCCAACT
GGGCCCTGTTCCACATGTGACACGGGGGGGGACCAAACACAAAGGGGTTCTCTGACTGTAGTTGACATCC
TTATAAATGGATGTGCACATTTGCCAACACTGAGTGGCTTTCATCCTGGAGCAGACTTTGCAGTCTGTGG
ACTGCAACACAACATTGCCTTTATGTGTAACTCTTGGCTGAAGCTCTTACACCAATGCTGGGGGACATGT
ACCTCCCAGGGGCCCAGGAAGACTACGGGAGGCTACACCAACGTCAATCAGAGGGGCCTGTGTAGCTACC
GATAAGCGGACCCTCAAGAGGGCATTAGCAATAGTGTTTATAAGGCCCCCTTGTTAACCCTAAACGGGTA
GCATATGCTTCCCGGGTAGTAGTATATACTATCCAGACTAACCCTAATTCAATAGCATATGTTACCCAAC
GGGAAGCATATGCTATCGAATTAGGGTTAGTAAAAGGGTCCTAAGGAACAGCGATATCTCCCACCCCATG
AGCTGTCACGGTTTTATTTACATGGGGTCAGGATTCCACGAGGGTAGTGAACCATTTTAGTCACAAGGGC
AGTGGCTGAAGATCAAGGAGCGGGCAGTGAACTCTCCTGAATCTTCGCCTGCTTCTTCATTCTCCTTCGT
TTAGCTAATAGAATAACTGCTGAGTTGTGAACAGTAAGGTGTATGTGAGGTGCTCGAAAACAAGGTTTCA
GGTGACGCCCCCAGAATAAAATTTGGACGGGGGGTTCAGTGGTGGCATTGTGCTATGACACCAATATAAC
CCTCACAAACCCCTTGGGCAATAAATACTAGTGTAGGAATGAAACATTCTGAATATCTTTAACAATAGAA
ATCCATGGGGTGGGGACAAGCCGTAAAGACTGGATGTCCATCTCACACGAATTTATGGCTATGGGCAACA
CATAATCCTAGTGCAATATGATACTGGGGTTATTAAGATGTGTCCCAGGCAGGGACCAAGACAGGTGAAC
CATGTTGTTACACTCTATTTGTAACAAGGGGAAAGAGAGTGGACGCCGACAGCAGCGGACTCCACTGGTT
GTCTCTAACACCCCCGAAAATTAAACGGGGCTCCACGCCAATGGGGCCCATAAACAAAGACAAGTGGCCA
CTCTTTTTTTTGAAATTGTGGAGTGGGGGCACGCGTCAGCCCCCACACGCCGCCCTGCGGTTTTGGACTG
TAAAATAAGGGTGTAATAACTTGGCTGATTGTAACCCCGCTAACCACTGCGGTCAAACCACTTGCCCACA
AAACCACTAATGGCACCCCGGGGAATACCTGCATAAGTAGGTGGGCGGGCCAAGATAGGGGCGCGATTGC
TGCGATCTGGAGGACAAATTACACACACTTGCGCCTGAGCGCCAAGCACAGGGTTGTTGGTCCTCATATT
CACGAGGTCGCTGAGAGCACGGTGGGCTAATGTTGCCATGGGTAGCATATACTACCCAAATATCTGGATA
GCATATGCTATCCTAATCTATATCTGGGTAGCATAGGCTATCCTAATCTATATCTGGGTAGCATATGCTA
TCCTAATCTATATCTGGGTAGTATATGCTATCCTAATTTATATCTGGGTAGCATAGGCTATCCTAATCTA
TATCTGGGTAGCATATGCTATCCTAATCTATATCTGGGTAGTATATGCTATCCTAATCTGTATCCGGGTA
GCATATGCTATCCTAATAGAGATTAGGGTAGTATATGCTATCCTAATTTATATCTGGGTAGCATATACTA
CCCAAATATCTGGATAGCATATGCTATCCTAATCTATATCTGGGTAGCATATGCTATCCTAATCTATATC
TGGGTAGCATAGGCTATCCTAATCTATATCTGGGTAGCATATGCTATCCTAATCTATATCTGGGTAGTAT
ATGCTATCCTAATTTATATCTGGGTAGCATAGGCTATCCTAATCTATATCTGGGTAGCATATGCTATCCT
AATCTATATCTGGGTAGTATATGCTATCCTAATCTGTATCCGGGTAGCATATGCTATCCTCATGATAAGC
TGTCAAACATGAGAATTTTCTTGAAGACGAAAGGGCCTCGTGATACGCCTATTTTTATAGGTTAATGTCA
TGATAATAATGGTTTCTTAGACGTCAGGTGGCACTTTTCGGGGAAATGTGCGCGGAACCCCTATTTGTTT
ATTTTTCTAAATACATTCAAATATGTATCCGCTCATGAGACAATAACCCTGATAAATGCTTCAATAATAT
TGAAAAAGGAAGAGTATGAGTATTCAACATTTCCGTGTCGCCCTTATTCCCTTTTTTGCGGCATTTTGCC
TTCCTGTTTTTGCTCACCCAGAAACGCTGGTGAAAGTAAAAGATGCTGAAGATCAGTTGGGTGCACGAGT
GGGTTACATCGAACTGGATCTCAACAGCGGTAAGATCCTTGAGAGTTTTCGCCCCGAAGAACGTTTTCCA
ATGATGAGCACTTTTAAAGTTCTGCTATGTGGCGCGGTATTATCCCGTGTTGACGCCGGGCAAGAGCAAC
TCGGTCGCCGCATACACTATTCTCAGAATGACTTGGTTGAGTACTCACCAGTCACAGAAAAGCATCTTAC
GGATGGCATGACAGTAAGAGAATTATGCAGTGCTGCCATAACCATGAGTGATAACACTGCGGCCAACTTA
CTTCTGACAACGATCGGAGGACCGAAGGAGCTAACCGCTTTTTTGCACAACATGGGGGATCATGTAACTC
GCCTTGATCGTTGGGAACCGGAGCTGAATGAAGCCATACCAAACGACGAGCGTGACACCACGATGCCTGC
AGCAATGGCAACAACGTTGCGCAAACTATTAACTGGCGAACTACTTACTCTAGCTTCCCGGCAACAATTA
ATAGACTGGATGGAGGCGGATAAAGTTGCAGGACCACTTCTGCGCTCGGCCCTTCCGGCTGGCTGGTTTA
TTGCTGATAAATCTGGAGCCGGTGAGCGTGGGTCTCGCGGTATCATTGCAGCACTGGGGCCAGATGGTAA
GCCCTCCCGTATCGTAGTTATCTACACGACGGGGAGTCAGGCAACTATGGATGAACGAAATAGACAGATC
GCTGAGATAGGTGCCTCACTGATTAAGCATTGGTAACTGTCAGACCAAGTTTACTCATATATACTTTAGA
TTGATTTAAAACTTCATTTTTAATTTAAAAGGATCTAGGTGAAGATCCTTTTTGATAATCTCATGACCAA
AATCCCTTAACGTGAGTTTTCGTTCCACTGAGCGTCAGACCCCGTAGAAAAGATCAAAGGATCTTCTTGA
GATCCTTTTTTTCTGCGCGTAATCTGCTGCTTGCAAACAAAAAAACCACCGCTACCAGCGGTGGTTTGTT
TGCCGGATCAAGAGCTACCAACTCTTTTTCCGAAGGTAACTGGCTTCAGCAGAGCGCAGATACCAAATAC
TGTTCTTCTAGTGTAGCCGTAGTTAGGCCACCACTTCAAGAACTCTGTAGCACCGCCTACATACCTCGCT
CTGCTAATCCTGTTACCAGTGGCTGCTGCCAGTGGCGATAAGTCGTGTCTTACCGGGTTGGACTCAAGAC
GATAGTTACCGGATAAGGCGCAGCGGTCGGGCTGAACGGGGGGTTCGTGCACACAGCCCAGCTTGGAGCG
AACGACCTACACCGAACTGAGATACCTACAGCGTGAGCTATGAGAAAGCGCCACGCTTCCCGAAGGGAGA
AAGGCGGACAGGTATCCGGTAAGCGGCAGGGTCGGAACAGGAGAGCGCACGAGGGAGCTTCCAGGGGGAA
ACGCCTGGTATCTTTATAGTCCTGTCGGGTTTCGCCACCTCTGACTTGAGCGTCGATTTTTGTGATGCTC
GTCAGGGGGGCGGAGCCTATGGAAAAACGCCAGCAACGCGGCCTTTTTACGGTTCCTGGCCTTTTGCTGG
CCTTTTGCTCACATGTTCTTTCCTGCGTTATCCCCTGATTCTGTGGATAACCGTATTACCGCCTTTGAGT
GAGCTGATACCGCTCGCCGCAGCCGAACGACCGAGCGCAGCGAGTCAGTGAGCGAGGAAGCGGAAGAGCG
CCCAATACGCAAACCGCCTCTCCCCGCGCGTTGGCCGATTCATTAATGCAGCTGGCACGACAGGTTTCCC
GACTGGAAAGCGGGCAGTGAGCGCAACGCAATTAATGTGAGTTAGCTCACTCATTAGGCACCCCAGGCTT
TACACTTTATGCTTCCGGCTCGTATGTTGTGTGGAATTGTGAGCGGATAACAATTTCACACAGGAAACAG
CTATGACCATGATTACGCCAAGCTCTAGCTAGAGGTCGACCAATTCTCATGTTTGACAGCTTATCATCGC
AGATCCGGGCAACGTTGTTGCCATTGCTGCAGGCGCAGAACTGGTAGGTATGGAAGATCTATACATTGAA
TCAATATTGGCAATTAGCCATATTAGTCATTGGTTATATAGCATAAATCAATATTGGCTATTGGCCATTG
CATACGTTGTATCTATATCATAATATGTACATTTATATTGGCTCATGTCCAATATGACCGC
Features (pLannotate 1.2.2; 18 found; start..end, strand, type, name):
      7..386     +  enhancer       CMV enhancer: human cytomegalovirus immediate early enhancer
    388..587     +  promoter       CMV promoter: human cytomegalovirus (CMV) immediate early promoter
    655..693     +  misc_feature   Ad SA (fragment): adenovirus major late transcript splice acceptor (Friedrich and Soriano, 1991)
    726..935     -  CDS            PTP (fragment): TERM_ADE02 - Experimental evidence at protein level: Swiss-Prot protein existence level 1. Protein covalently bound to the viral DNA that acts as a primer for viral genomic replication by DNA strand displacement. Assembles on the viral origin of replication in an initiation complex with viral polymerase, DBP, host NFIA and host POU2F1/OCT1. During initiation, the polymerase covalently couples the first dCTP with Ser- 580 of pTP. The terminal protein stimulates the template activity over 20 fold compared to protein-free templates. Neo-synthesized viral genomes are linked to two preterminal prot
    966..1055    +  intron         chimeric intron (fragment): chimera between introns from adenovirus and immunoglobulin heavy chain genes
   1074..1120    +  CDS            IgH signal sequence (fragment): signal sequence from the mouse immunoglobulin heavy chain variable region
   2664..3254    +  CDS            Cd4 (fragment): CD4_RAT - Experimental evidence at protein level: Swiss-Prot protein existence level 1. Integral membrane glycoprotein that plays an essential role in the immune response and serves multiple functions in responses against both external and internal offenses. In T-cells, functions primarily as a coreceptor for MHC class II molecule:peptide complex. The antigens presented by class II peptides are derived from extracellular proteins while class I peptides are derived from cytosolic proteins. Interacts simultaneously with the T-cell receptor (TCR) and the MHC class II presented by antigen presenti
   3414..3469    +  polyA_signal   β-globin poly(A) signal: rabbit β-globin polyadenylation signal (Gil and Proudfoot, 1987)
   3983..5664    -  rep_origin     oriP (fragment): Epstein-Barr virus oriP replication origin (Yates et al., 2000)
   5791..5895    +  promoter       AmpR promoter: bla
   5896..6756    +  CDS            AmpR: β-lactamase; bla; confers resistance to ampicillin, carbenicillin, and related antibiotics
   6927..7515    +  rep_origin     ori: high-copy-number ColE1/pMB1/pBR322/pUC origin of replication
   7698..7790    +  CDS            lacI (fragment): lac repressor; lacI; The lac repressor binds to the lac operator to inhibit transcription in E. coli. This inhibition can be relieved by adding lactose or isopropyl-β-D-thiogalactopyranoside (IPTG).
   7803..7824    +  protein_bind   CAP binding site: CAP binding activates transcription in the presence of cAMP. E. coli catabolite activator protein
   7839..7869    +  promoter       lac promoter: promoter for the E. coli lac operon
   7877..7893    +  protein_bind   lac operator: The lac repressor binds to the lac operator to inhibit transcription in E. coli. This inhibition can be relieved by adding lactose or isopropyl-β-D-thiogalactopyranoside (IPTG). lac repressor encoded by lacI
   7963..7979    +  promoter       tet promoter (fragment): E. coli promoter for tetracycline efflux protein gene
   7989..8014    -  CDS            bla(M) (fragment): β-lactamase lacking the signal sequence; bla(M); allows cytosolic expression of β-lactamase
