[The description below was written by a language model from this plasmid's Addgene catalogue record and pLannotate feature annotations shown in this document.]
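Description:
BMR1_01g00430-bio-His is a mammalian expression plasmid built on the pTT3 backbone for producing a soluble, recombinant form of the Babesia microti protein BMR1_01g00430. It is propagated in E. coli at high copy through a ColE1/pUC-type origin with ampicillin selection (AmpR). It also carries an Epstein-Barr virus oriP fragment, an element that supports episomal maintenance in mammalian cells supplying EBNA1. Short lac, tet promoter and β-lactamase fragments near the end of the annotated sequence appear to be backbone remnants rather than functional parts of the expression cassette.

Transcription is driven by the CMV enhancer and promoter, followed by adenovirus-derived leader and splice elements and a chimeric intron. The short "PTP" hit on the reverse strand most likely reflects this adenoviral leader region rather than a real coding sequence. A mouse immunoglobulin heavy chain signal sequence fragment lies just upstream of the insert and would direct the product into the secretory pathway. The synthetic insert of about 1.5 kb, cloned between NotI and AscI, encodes the full-length ectodomain. All potential N-linked glycosylation sequons were removed by replacing the serine or threonine with alanine, so the mammalian cells do not add glycans to it. It is fused at the C terminus to rat Cd4 domains 3 and 4, a biotinylation sequence and a 6xHis tag; only the Cd4 segment is picked up in the feature table. A rabbit β-globin polyadenylation signal ends the cassette.

Cotransfection with a BirA biotin ligase construct yields enzymatically monobiotinylated protein, which would allow capture through the biotin and purification through the His tag. The plasmid belongs to a library of B. microti cell surface and secreted proteins assembled for diagnostics discovery and reverse vaccinology.
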