Addgene plasmid #108013: BMR1_01g00430-bio-His
Purpose: Expresses enzymatically monobiotinylated full-length BMR1_01g00430 ectodomain with no N-linked glycans upon cotransfection with BirA in mammalian cells. Contains a C-terminal rat Cd4 d3+4 tag.
Depositing lab: Gavin Wright. Depositing organization: Wellcome Sanger Institute. Publication: A library of recombinant Babesia microti cell surface and secreted proteins for diagnostics discovery and reverse vaccinology. Elton CM, Rodriguez M, Ben Mamoun C, Lobo CA, Wright GJ. Int J Parasitol. 2019 Feb;49(2):115-125. doi: 10.1016/j.ijpara.2018.10.003. Epub 2018 Oct 24. PubMed 30367868.
Backbone
  Vector backbone: pTT3
  Backbone manufacturer: Yves Durocher
  Backbone size w/o insert (bp): 6670
  Modifications to backbone: Addition of CD4, biotinylation sequence, 6xhis tags
  Vector type: Mammalian Expression
Growth in bacteria
  Bacterial resistance: Ampicillin, 100 μg/mL
  Growth temperature: 37°C
  Growth strain: DH5alpha
  Copy number: High Copy
Gene/Insert
  Gene/Insert name: BMR1_01g00430
  Species: B. microti
  Insert size (bp): 1511
  Mutation: all potential N-linked glycosylation sites (N-X-S/T, where X is not proline) were systematically removed by substituting alanine for serine/threonine at these sites.
  Promoter: CMV
  Tag / fusion protein: ratCD4d3+4,biotinylation sequence, 6xHis (C terminal on backbone)
  Cloning method: Restriction Enzyme; 5′ cloning site NotI (not destroyed); 3′ cloning site AscI (not destroyed)
  Sequencing primers: 5′ CMV-F; 3′ EBVori-F (5'-CCACTCAGTGTTGGCAAATG-3')
Resource information
  A portion of this plasmid was derived from a plasmid made by: Made by gene synthesis. pTT3 was obtained from Yves Durocher, National Research Council of Canada
Terms and licenses: Academic/Nonprofit Terms; Industry Terms: Not Available to Industry
How to cite: BMR1_01g00430-bio-His was a gift from Gavin Wright (Addgene plasmid # 108013 ; http://n2t.net/addgene:108013 ; RRID:Addgene_108013)
